Addgene plasmid #46719: pcDNA3.2 mir-1-1 reporter mir50-wt
Depositing lab: David Bartel. Depositing organization: Whitehead Institute for Biomedical Research. Publication: Beyond Secondary Structure: Primary-Sequence Determinants License Pri-miRNA Hairpins for Processing. Auyeung VC, Ulitsky I, McGeary SE, Bartel DP. Cell. 2013 Feb 14;152(4):844-58. doi: 10.1016/j.cell.2013.01.031. PubMed 23415231.
Backbone
  Vector backbone: pcDNA3.2 V5-DEST mir-1-1 reporter
  Backbone manufacturer: Bartel lab (Addgene plasmid# 46646)
  Backbone size w/o insert (bp): 8038
  Vector type: Mammalian Expression, RNAi
  Selectable markers: Neomycin (select with G418)
Growth in bacteria
  Bacterial resistance: Ampicillin, 100 μg/mL
  Growth temperature: 37°C
  Growth strain: DH5alpha
  Copy number: High Copy
Gene/Insert
  Gene/Insert name: mir50-wt (alt name: mir50-wt pri-mRNA)
  Species: C. elegans (nematode), Synthetic
  Promoter: CMV
  Tag / fusion protein: hsa-mir-1-1 (C terminal on insert); V5 (C terminal on backbone)
  Cloning method: Gateway Cloning
  Sequencing primers: 5′ CMV-F; 3′ TK-pA-R
Terms and licenses: Academic/Nonprofit Terms; Industry Terms: Not Available to Industry
How to cite: pcDNA3.2 mir-1-1 reporter mir50-wt was a gift from David Bartel (Addgene plasmid # 46719 ; http://n2t.net/addgene:46719 ; RRID:Addgene_46719)
