[The description below was written by a language model from this plasmid's Addgene catalogue record and pLannotate feature annotations shown in this document.]
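Description:
pcDNA3.2 mir-1-1 reporter mir50-wt is a mammalian expression plasmid built by Gateway recombination into a pcDNA3.2 V5-DEST derivative that already carries a human mir-1-1 hairpin. It is propagated in E. coli as a high-copy plasmid through a ColE1/pUC-type origin with ampicillin selection (AmpR under its own bla promoter). An f1 origin is also present. For mammalian cells, an SV40 early promoter drives the neomycin phosphotransferase gene followed by an SV40 poly(A) signal, which allows G418 selection. The annotated depositor sequence is 6,006 nt. This is shorter than the listed backbone size of 8,038 bp, as expected when the Gateway destination cassette is replaced by a small insert.

The payload is a single CMV enhancer/promoter-driven transcript. A wild-type C. elegans mir-50 pri-miRNA segment sits between attB1 and attB2 sites, and the hsa-mir-1-1 precursor lies just downstream of attB2. Transcription ends at the HSV TK polyadenylation signal. A T7 promoter precedes the attB1 site. The backbone's V5 tag sequence remains downstream of the hairpins, but since the insert is a non-coding RNA it is not expected to act as a protein tag here. Placing the two hairpins on one primary transcript lets the co-transcribed mir-1-1 serve as an internal reference, so processing of the mir-50 query hairpin can be compared with it in transfected mammalian cells. This fits the associated study of primary-sequence features that license pri-miRNA hairpins for processing. The "wt" label suggests the construct is the unmutated version within a set of variants, although the record does not list those variants.
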