Features (pLannotate 1.2.2; 24 found; start..end, strand, type, name):
     36..80      -  misc_feature   bom (fragment): basis of mobility region from pBR322
    235..614     +  enhancer       CMV enhancer: human cytomegalovirus immediate early enhancer
    615..818     +  promoter       CMV promoter: human cytomegalovirus (CMV) immediate early promoter
    814..847     +  LTR            5' LTR (truncated) (fragment): truncated 5' long terminal repeat (LTR) from HIV-1
    863..881     +  promoter       T7 promoter: promoter for bacteriophage T7 RNA polymerase
    911..935     +  protein_bind   attB1: mutant version of attB; recombination site for the Gateway® BP reaction BP Clonase™
    978..1078    +  ncRNA          mir-50: Accession: RF00824 - microRNA mir-50
   1122..1142    -  protein_bind   attB2: mutant version of attB; core recombination site for the Gateway® BP reaction BP Clonase™
   1221..1297    +  ncRNA          mir-1: Accession: RF00103 - mir-1 microRNA precursor family
   1496..1537    +  CDS            V5 tag: epitope tag from simian virus 5
   1621..1669    +  polyA_signal   HSV TK poly(A) signal: herpes simplex virus thymidine kinase polyadenylation signal (Cole and Stacy, 1985)
   1760..1776    -  polyA_signal   bGH poly(A) signal (fragment): bovine growth hormone polyadenylation signal
   1871..2299    +  rep_origin     f1 ori (sequence partly withheld): f1 bacteriophage origin of replication; arrow indicates direction of (+) strand synthesis
   2313..2642    +  promoter       SV40 promoter: SV40 enhancer and early promoter
   2709..3500    +  CDS            neo: KKA2_KLEPN - Also known as kan, nptII. Experimental evidence at protein level: Swiss-Prot protein existence level 1. Resistance to kanamycin, neomycin, paromomycin, ribostamycin, butirosin and gentamicin B. From Klebsiella pneumoniae.
   3526..3684    +  CDS            ble (fragment): BLE_KLEPN - Experimental evidence at protein level: Swiss-Prot protein existence level 1. Binding protein with a strong affinity to the bleomycin family of antibiotics. Binds to CL990; an antimitotic-antibiotic compound. From Klebsiella pneumoniae.
   3679..3800    +  polyA_signal   SV40 poly(A) signal: SV40 polyadenylation signal
   3873..3889    -  protein_bind   lac operator: The lac repressor binds to the lac operator to inhibit transcription in E. coli. This inhibition can be relieved by adding lactose or isopropyl-β-D-thiogalactopyranoside (IPTG). lac repressor encoded by lacI
   3897..3927    -  promoter       lac promoter: promoter for the E. coli lac operon
   3942..3963    -  protein_bind   CAP binding site: CAP binding activates transcription in the presence of cAMP. E. coli catabolite activator protein
   3976..4068    -  CDS            lacI (fragment): lac repressor; lacI; The lac repressor binds to the lac operator to inhibit transcription in E. coli. This inhibition can be relieved by adding lactose or isopropyl-β-D-thiogalactopyranoside (IPTG).
   4251..4839    -  rep_origin     ori: high-copy-number ColE1/pMB1/pBR322/pUC origin of replication
   5010..5870    -  CDS            AmpR: β-lactamase; bla; confers resistance to ampicillin, carbenicillin, and related antibiotics
   5871..5975    -  promoter       AmpR promoter: bla
>Addgene plasmid #46719 | pcDNA3.2 mir-1-1 reporter mir50-wt | depositor full sequence | sequence record 117478 | pcDNA3.2 mir-1-1 reporter mir50-wt sequence 6006 bps
GACGGATCGGGAGATCTCCCGATCCCCTATGGTCGACTCTCAGTACAATCTGCTCTGATGCCGCATAGTT
AAGCCAGTATCTGCTCCCTGCTTGTGTGTTGGAGGTCGCTGAGTAGTGCGCGAGCAAAATTTAAGCTACA
ACAAGGCAAGGCTTGACCGACAATTGCATGAAGAATCTGCTTAGGGTTAGGCGTTTTGCGCTGCTTCGCG
ATGTACGGGCCAGATATACGCGTTGACATTGATTATTGACTAGTTATTAATAGTAATCAATTACGGGGTC
ATTAGTTCATAGCCCATATATGGAGTTCCGCGTTACATAACTTACGGTAAATGGCCCGCCTGGCTGACCG
CCCAACGACCCCCGCCCATTGACGTCAATAATGACGTATGTTCCCATAGTAACGCCAATAGGGACTTTCC
ATTGACGTCAATGGGTGGACTATTTACGGTAAACTGCCCACTTGGCAGTACATCAAGTGTATCATATGCC
AAGTACGCCCCCTATTGACGTCAATGACGGTAAATGGCCCGCCTGGCATTATGCCCAGTACATGACCTTA
TGGGACTTTCCTACTTGGCAGTACATCTACGTATTAGTCATCGCTATTACCATGGTGATGCGGTTTTGGC
AGTACATCAATGGGCGTGGATAGCGGTTTGACTCACGGGGATTTCCAAGTCTCCACCCCATTGACGTCAA
TGGGAGTTTGTTTTGGCACCAAAATCAACGGGACTTTCCAAAATGTCGTAACAACTCCGCCCCATTGACG
CAAATGGGCGGTAGGCGTGTACGGTGGGAGGTCTATATAAGCAGAGCTCTCTGGCTAACTAGAGAACCCA
CTGCTTACTGGCTTATCGAAATTAATACGACTCACTATAGGGAGACCCAAGCTGGCTAGTTAAGCTATCA
ACAAGTTTGTACAAAAAAGCAGGCTCTATTTTTACTAATTCTGAATTCCATAATTCTATATTCTGTATTC
CTGCCCGCCGGCCGCTGATATGTCTGGTATTCTTGGGTTTGAACTTCCAGCGTTGAACCCGCATATTAGA
CGTATCGACGGCCGGCGGGGCAGGTAATGGCTGGTAAGTTTGGAGAGACCGGGGGAGTCCCAGAGATGCC
CCAGCTTTCTTGTACAAAGTGGTTGATCTAGAGGGCCCGCAGTGGGGTCAGCTTCTACCGGGGCGGCGTC
CCGGGGTCTTGGAACTGCATGCAGACTGCCTGCTTGGGAAACATACTTCTTTATATGCCCATATGGACCT
GCTAAGCTATGGAATGTAAAGAAGTATGTATCTCAGGCCGGGACCTCTCTCGCCGCACTGAGGGGCACTC
CACACCACGGGGGCCGCCGCGGCCGACAGCCAGCCAGGCGGCTGTGGTGGGGGTGAGGCTGGGGCGGCAG
GCTGCCTGGGCGTTGGTGGACGGTCGTGTCCCCGCCAGCATTGTTCTGTCACTTTGCCTGTGTCAGCAGG
TGGAAGTGCTCACCAGACATTCGAAGGTAAGCCTATCCCTAACCCTCTCCTCGGTCTCGATTCTACGCGT
ACCGGTTAGTAATGAGTTTAAACGGGGGAGGCTAACTGAAACACGGAAGGAGACAATACCGGAAGGAACC
CGCGCTATGACGGCAATAAAAAGACAGAATAAAACGCACGGGTGTTGGGTCGTTTGTTCATAAACGCGGG
GTTCGGTCCCAGGGCTGGCACTCTGTCGATACCCCACCGAGACCCCATTGGGGCCAATACGCCCGCGTTT
CTTCCTTTTCCCCACCCCACCCCCCAAGTTCGGGTGAAGGCCCAGGGCTCGCAGCCAACGTCGGGGCGGC
AGGCCCTGCCATAGCAGATCTGCGCAGCTGGGGCTCTAGGGGGTATCCCC
[124 nt withheld, positions 1871-1994]
C
[32 nt withheld, positions 1996-2027]
CA
[57 nt withheld, positions 2030-2086]
A
[49 nt withheld, positions 2088-2136]
CCTTTGACGTTGGAGTCCACGTTCTTT
[37 nt withheld, positions 2164-2200]
ACCCTATCTCGGTCTATTCTTTTGATTTATAAGGGATTTTGGGGATTTCGGCCTATTGGTTAAAAAATGA
GCTGATTTAACAAAAATTTAACGCGAATTAATTCTGTGGAATGTGTGTCAGTTAGGGTGTGGAAAGTCCC
CAGGCTCCCCAGCAGGCAGAAGTATGCAAAGCATGCATCTCAATTAGTCAGCAACCAGGTGTGGAAAGTC
CCCAGGCTCCCCAGCAGGCAGAAGTATGCAAAGCATGCATCTCAATTAGTCAGCAACCATAGTCCCGCCC
CTAACTCCGCCCATCCCGCCCCTAACTCCGCCCAGTTCCGCCCATTCTCCGCCCCATGGCTGACTAATTT
TTTTTATTTATGCAGAGGCCGAGGCCGCCTCTGCCTCTGAGCTATTCCAGAAGTAGTGAGGAGGCTTTTT
TGGAGGCCTAGGCTTTTGCAAAAAGCTCCCGGGAGCTTGTATATCCATTTTCGGATCTGATCAAGAGACA
GGATGAGGATCGTTTCGCATGATTGAACAAGATGGATTGCACGCAGGTTCTCCGGCCGCTTGGGTGGAGA
GGCTATTCGGCTATGACTGGGCACAACAGACAATCGGCTGCTCTGATGCCGCCGTGTTCCGGCTGTCAGC
GCAGGGGCGCCCGGTTCTTTTTGTCAAGACCGACCTGTCCGGTGCCCTGAATGAACTGCAGGACGAGGCA
GCGCGGCTATCGTGGCTGGCCACGACGGGCGTTCCTTGCGCAGCTGTGCTCGACGTTGTCACTGAAGCGG
GAAGGGACTGGCTGCTATTGGGCGAAGTGCCGGGGCAGGATCTCCTGTCATCTCACCTTGCTCCTGCCGA
GAAAGTATCCATCATGGCTGATGCAATGCGGCGGCTGCATACGCTTGATCCGGCTACCTGCCCATTCGAC
CACCAAGCGAAACATCGCATCGAGCGAGCACGTACTCGGATGGAAGCCGGTCTTGTCGATCAGGATGATC
TGGACGAAGAGCATCAGGGGCTCGCGCCAGCCGAACTGTTCGCCAGGCTCAAGGCGCGCATGCCCGACGG
CGAGGATCTCGTCGTGACCCATGGCGATGCCTGCTTGCCGAATATCATGGTGGAAAATGGCCGCTTTTCT
GGATTCATCGACTGTGGCCGGCTGGGTGTGGCGGACCGCTATCAGGACATAGCGTTGGCTACCCGTGATA
TTGCTGAAGAGCTTGGCGGCGAATGGGCTGACCGCTTCCTCGTGCTTTACGGTATCGCCGCTCCCGATTC
GCAGCGCATCGCCTTCTATCGCCTTCTTGACGAGTTCTTCTGAGCGGGACTCTGGGGTTCGCGAAATGAC
CGACCAAGCGACGCCCAACCTGCCATCACGAGATTTCGATTCCACCGCCGCCTTCTATGAAAGGTTGGGC
TTCGGAATCGTTTTCCGGGACGCCGGCTGGATGATCCTCCAGCGCGGGGATCTCATGCTGGAGTTCTTCG
CCCACCCCAACTTGTTTATTGCAGCTTATAATGGTTACAAATAAAGCAATAGCATCACAAATTTCACAAA
TAAAGCATTTTTTTCACTGCATTCTAGTTGTGGTTTGTCCAAACTCATCAATGTATCTTATCATGTCTGT
ATACCGTCGACCTCTAGCTAGAGCTTGGCGTAATCATGGTCATAGCTGTTTCCTGTGTGAAATTGTTATC
CGCTCACAATTCCACACAACATACGAGCCGGAAGCATAAAGTGTAAAGCCTGGGGTGCCTAATGAGTGAG
CTAACTCACATTAATTGCGTTGCGCTCACTGCCCGCTTTCCAGTCGGGAAACCTGTCGTGCCAGCTGCAT
TAATGAATCGGCCAACGCGCGGGGAGAGGCGGTTTGCGTATTGGGCGCTCTTCCGCTTCCTCGCTCACTG
ACTCGCTGCGCTCGGTCGTTCGGCTGCGGCGAGCGGTATCAGCTCACTCAAAGGCGGTAATACGGTTATC
CACAGAATCAGGGGATAACGCAGGAAAGAACATGTGAGCAAAAGGCCAGCAAAAGGCCAGGAACCGTAAA
AAGGCCGCGTTGCTGGCGTTTTTCCATAGGCTCCGCCCCCCTGACGAGCATCACAAAAATCGACGCTCAA
GTCAGAGGTGGCGAAACCCGACAGGACTATAAAGATACCAGGCGTTTCCCCCTGGAAGCTCCCTCGTGCG
CTCTCCTGTTCCGACCCTGCCGCTTACCGGATACCTGTCCGCCTTTCTCCCTTCGGGAAGCGTGGCGCTT
TCTCAATGCTCACGCTGTAGGTATCTCAGTTCGGTGTAGGTCGTTCGCTCCAAGCTGGGCTGTGTGCACG
AACCCCCCGTTCAGCCCGACCGCTGCGCCTTATCCGGTAACTATCGTCTTGAGTCCAACCCGGTAAGACA
CGACTTATCGCCACTGGCAGCAGCCACTGGTAACAGGATTAGCAGAGCGAGGTATGTAGGCGGTGCTACA
GAGTTCTTGAAGTGGTGGCCTAACTACGGCTACACTAGAAGGACAGTATTTGGTATCTGCGCTCTGCTGA
AGCCAGTTACCTTCGGAAAAAGAGTTGGTAGCTCTTGATCCGGCAAACAAACCACCGCTGGTAGCGGTGG
TTTTTTTGTTTGCAAGCAGCAGATTACGCGCAGAAAAAAAGGATCTCAAGAAGATCCTTTGATCTTTTCT
ACGGGGTCTGACGCTCAGTGGAACGAAAACTCACGTTAAGGGATTTTGGTCATGAGATTATCAAAAAGGA
TCTTCACCTAGATCCTTTTAAATTAAAAATGAAGTTTTAAATCAATCTAAAGTATATATGAGTAAACTTG
GTCTGACAGTTACCAATGCTTAATCAGTGAGGCACCTATCTCAGCGATCTGTCTATTTCGTTCATCCATA
GTTGCCTGACTCCCCGTCGTGTAGATAACTACGATACGGGAGGGCTTACCATCTGGCCCCAGTGCTGCAA
TGATACCGCGAGACCCACGCTCACCGGCTCCAGATTTATCAGCAATAAACCAGCCAGCCGGAAGGGCCGA
GCGCAGAAGTGGTCCTGCAACTTTATCCGCCTCCATCCAGTCTATTAATTGTTGCCGGGAAGCTAGAGTA
AGTAGTTCGCCAGTTAATAGTTTGCGCAACGTTGTTGCCATTGCTACAGGCATCGTGGTGTCACGCTCGT
CGTTTGGTATGGCTTCATTCAGCTCCGGTTCCCAACGATCAAGGCGAGTTACATGATCCCCCATGTTGTG
CAAAAAAGCGGTTAGCTCCTTCGGTCCTCCGATCGTTGTCAGAAGTAAGTTGGCCGCAGTGTTATCACTC
ATGGTTATGGCAGCACTGCATAATTCTCTTACTGTCATGCCATCCGTAAGATGCTTTTCTGTGACTGGTG
AGTACTCAACCAAGTCATTCTGAGAATAGTGTATGCGGCGACCGAGTTGCTCTTGCCCGGCGTCAATACG
GGATAATACCGCGCCACATAGCAGAACTTTAAAAGTGCTCATCATTGGAAAACGTTCTTCGGGGCGAAAA
CTCTCAAGGATCTTACCGCTGTTGAGATCCAGTTCGATGTAACCCACTCGTGCACCCAACTGATCTTCAG
CATCTTTTACTTTCACCAGCGTTTCTGGGTGAGCAAAAACAGGAAGGCAAAATGCCGCAAAAAAGGGAAT
AAGGGCGACACGGAAATGTTGAATACTCATACTCTTCCTTTTTCAATATTATTGAAGCATTTATCAGGGT
TATTGTCTCATGAGCGGATACATATTTGAATGTATTTAGAAAAATAAACAAATAGGGGTTCCGCGCACAT
TTCCCCGAAAAGTGCCACCTGACGTC
