>Addgene plasmid #46719 | pcDNA3.2 mir-1-1 reporter mir50-wt | addgene partial sequence | sequence record 73861 | CMV-F 5'-CGCAAATGGGCGGTAGGCGTG-3'
TTAATACGACTCACTATAGGGAGACCCAAGCTGGCTAGTTAAGCTATCAACAAGTTTGTACAAAAAAGCA
GGCTCTATTTTTACTAATTCTGAATTCCATAATTCTATATTCTGTATTCCTGCCCGCCGGCCGCTGATAT
GTCTGGTATTCTTGGGTTTGAACTTCCAGCGTTGAACCCGCATATTAGACGTATCGACGGCCGGCGGGGC
AGGTAATGGCTGGTAAGTTTGGAGAGACCGGGGGAGTCCCAGAGATGCCCCAGCTTTCTTGTACAAAGTG
GTTGATCTAGAGGGCCCGCAGTGGGGTCAGCTTCTACCGGGGCGGCGTCCCGGGGTCTTGGAACTGCATG
CAGACTGCCTGCTTGGGAAACATACTTCTTTATATGCCCATATGGACCTGCTAAGCTATGGAATGTAAAG
AAGTATGTATCTCAGGCCGGGACCTCTCTCGCCGCACTGAGGGGCACTCCACACCACGGGGGCCGCCGCG
GCCGACAGCCAGCCAGGCGGCTGTGGTGGGGGTGAGGCTGGGGCGGCAGGCTGCCTGGGCGTTGGTGGAC
GGTCGTGTCCCCGCCAGCATTGTTCTGTCACTTTGCCTGTGTCAGCAGGTGGAAGTGCTCACCAGACATT
CGAAGGTAAGCCTATCCCTAACCCTCTCCTCGGTCTCGATTCTACGCGTACCGGTTAGTAATGAGTTTAA
ACGGGGGAGGCTAACTGAAACACGGAAGGAGACAATACCGGAAGGAACCCGCGCTATGACGGCAATAAAA
AGACAGAATAAAACGCACGGGTGTTGGGTCGTTTGTTCATAAACGCGGGG
